>Addgene plasmid #207023 | BS-ZJLEU-PTEF1-HFL1-W371A I375A-GFP | addgene full sequence | sequence record 430383 | Addgene NGS Result
TTTTTCGACGAAGAAAAAGAAACGAGGCGGTCTCTTTTTTCTTTTCCAAACCTTTAGTACGGGTAATTAA
CGACACCCTAGAGGAAGAAAGAGGGGAAATTTAGTATGCTGTGCTTGGGTGTTTTGAAGTGGTACGGCGA
TGCGCGGAGTCCGAGAAAATCTGGAAGAGTAAAAAAGGAGTAGAAACATTTTGAAGCTATGGTGTGTGGG
GGCCCGGTACCGTTCGTTTCCCGATACATGCGAATGCACAAGCTAATATAGCCTTATCAGATGATTCACC
GGTTTGATAGTCATTACTAAATGCTTGCAAGGATTGCGATCTGGTCAAAACCAATATAGTCACTGATTTC
TAAACCGAACTAGATATGATATTTACTTCTTTCTGTTCAGACTTATGTATGCAACTGTACATCTACTAAG
TCTAAGCTAATAGTTCCCTGACAGCTTTCGCTACTGCATCACCGACCTCAGTAGTAGAGTTGGTACCCTT
TAGATCCGCTGTTCTGATACCAGAATCCAACACTTTCTTGACTGCTTGTTCTATAATTTCACCTTCTTCG
AACAGGTCCAGAGACAACTTCAACATCATAGCAGCAGATAGGATTGTTGCTACGGGGTTAACCTTTCCCT
TTGGTAAGTCTGGAGCAGAGCCATGACATGGCTCATATAAACCAAATGCCGTATTCTTATCTGGAAGAGA
TGCCAAGGAGGCAGATGGAAGTAATCCTAACGAACCTGGGATCACGGAGGCTTCATCGGAGATAATATCA
CCAAACATATTGTTTGTGATAATAATACCATTTAGATGAGTTGGGTTCTTAACCAAGATCATAGCAGCGG
AATCAATCAATTGATGTTGAACAGTCAATTGTGGGAATTCATTCTTAATCGTCTCTTCCACTGTTTTTCT
CCATAATCTTGATGATGCTAGAACGTTGGCTTTATCTAGAGACCAAATAGGTAAAGGTGGGTTGTGTTGC
AGAGCCATGAAAGCAGCCATTCTAGTGATTCTTTGAACTTCGGGCACAGAATACTTTTCGCTATCCCAGG
CGACACCATCACCTTCATCTTCTTTTCTCTCCCCGAAATAAATACCACCCACTAGTTCTCTAACAACGAC
GAAATCTGTACCTCTTGCAATTTCAGGCTTCAATGGCGATAGATCTAGTAAGGAATCAGATGCAAAATTA
CATGGTCTTAGATTAGCATACAATTGCAACTCCTTACGGATTTTCAAAAGACCTTGTTCTGGTCTGACAG
CGCCAGTACCCCATTTTGGACCACCAACAGCACCCAGAAGCACGGCATCAGCTTTCTTAGAGGCCTCCAA
AGCTTCGTCTGGTAATGGAACACCAGTGGCATCAATTGCAGCACCACCGATCAAATGATGATCAAACTTG
AAATTGACCTTGTCTGGACGACATTCCTGAATAGCATTTAAAACTTTAATGGCCTCTTCAGTGATTTCTT
GACCAACATGGTCACCTGGTAGAACTACAATTGTCTTGGTCACAGCCATGATTATTCTTTATTTATTAGT
TGTGTATAGTGTATTCTCTTTCAAGTTTGTTCTTTAAGGATTATGGTACTTTAAGTACTATATGAACAAT
GGGAGGATACAAGAAAACTGTAAGACAAGCTTCAACACAATGGTTTATATATACATTGCTTTCAATTGGA
AATACATCCTCGATTCAAAAGTTAGTCATTGACTTTACTGTGACCGGTTGAACAAATTACTACGAAAGTT
GAATCATTTTAGCTTGCTAGGGGCTTTTGCCCGGTACCGGTGCCGGGCTCTTTTGAGCGATACAGGTCAC
ATGCGCAACGATCATAACCAGTTTCAAGATAGCGATGAATACAGAGCACACATATACGGGAAACACAGAA
ATTTGATAACTACAATGGGATGAACTGAAAACTTAAACTTTCATATTTTCGACAGTGAAACTATTAACTT
TTGATTTTCACAAAATATTTCTTGTTGAAACCTTATATTAAACCGCTATCTATTGGTAACTTAGGGGCAG
ACATTAGAATGGTATATCCTTGAAATATATATATATATATTGCTGAAATGTAAAAGGTAAGAAAAGTTAG
AAAGTAAGACGATTGCTAACCACCTATTGGAAAAAACAATAGGTCCTTAAATAATATTGTCAACTTCAAG
TATTGTGATGCAAGCATTTAGTCATGAACGCTTCTCTATTCTATATGAAAAGCCGGTTCCGGCGCTCTCA
CCTTTCCTTTTTCTCCCAATTTTTCAGTTGAAAAAGGTATATGCGTCAGGCGACCTCTGAAATTAACAAA
AAATTTCCAGTCATCGAATTTGATTCTGTGCGATAGCGCCCCTGTGTGTTCTCGTTATGTTGAGGAAAAA
AATAATGGTTGCTAAGAGATTCGAACTCTTGCATCTTACGATACCTGAGTATTCCCACAGTTAACTGCGG
TCAAGATATTTCTTGAATCAGGCGCCTTAGACCGCTCGGCCAAACAACCAATTACTTGTTGAGAAATAGA
GTATAATTATCCTATAAATATAACGTTTTTGAACACACATGAACAAGGAAGTACAGGACAATTGATTTTG
AAGAGAATGTGGATTTTGATGTAATCGTTGGGATTCCATTTTTAATAAGGCAATAATATTAGGTATGTAG
ATATACTAGAAGTTCTCCTCGGCCAGCGTGGCCGTTTAAACATTTAAATGGCCGGCCCAGCTTTTGTTCC
CTTTAGTGAGGGTTAATTCCGAGCTTGGCGTAATCATGGTCATAGCTGTTTCCTGTGTGAAATTGTTATC
CGCTCACAATTCCACACAACATACGAGCCGGAAGCATAAAGTGTAAAGCCTGGGGTGCCTAATGAGTGAG
CTAACTCACATTAATTGCGTTGCGCTCACTGCCCGCTTTCCAGTCGGGAAACCTGTCGTGCCAGCTGCAT
TAATGAATCGGCCAACGCGCGGGGAGAGGCGGTTTGCGTATTGGGCGCTCTTCCGCTTCCTCGCTCACTG
ACTCGCTGCGCTCGGTCGTTCGGCTGCGGCGAGCGGTATCAGCTCACTCAAAGGCGGTAATACGGTTATC
CACAGAATCAGGGGATAACGCAGGAAAGAACATGTGAGCAAAAGGCCAGCAAAAGGCCAGGAACCGTAAA
AAGGCCGCGTTGCTGGCGTTTTTCCATAGGCTCCGCCCCCCTGACGAGCATCACAAAAATCGACGCTCAA
GTCAGAGGTGGCGAAACCCGACAGGACTATAAAGATACCAGGCGTTTCCCCCTGGAAGCTCCCTCGTGCG
CTCTCCTGTTCCGACCCTGCCGCTTACCGGATACCTGTCCGCCTTTCTCCCTTCGGGAAGCGTGGCGCTT
TCTCATAGCTCACGCTGTAGGTATCTCAGTTCGGTGTAGGTCGTTCGCTCCAAGCTGGGCTGTGTGCACG
AACCCCCCGTTCAGCCCGACCGCTGCGCCTTATCCGGTAACTATCGTCTTGAGTCCAACCCGGTAAGACA
CGACTTATCGCCACTGGCAGCAGCCACTGGTAACAGGATTAGCAGAGCGAGGTATGTAGGCGGTGCTACA
GAGTTCTTGAAGTGGTGGCCTAACTACGGCTACACTAGAAGAACAGTATTTGGTATCTGCGCTCTGCTGA
AGCCAGTTACCTTCGGAAAAAGAGTTGGTAGCTCTTGATCCGGCAAACAAACCACCGCTGGTAGCGGTGG
TTTTTTTGTTTGCAAGCAGCAGATTACGCGCAGAAAAAAAGGATCTCAAGAAGATCCTTTGATCTTTTCT
ACGGGGTCTGACGCTCAGTGGAACGAAAACTCACGTTAAGGGATTTTGGTCATGAGATTATCAAAAAGGA
TCTTCACCTAGATCCTTTTAAATTAAAAATGAAGTTTTAAATCAATCTAAAGTATATATGAGTAAACTTG
GTCTGACAGTTACCAATGCTTAATCAGTGAGGCACCTATCTCAGCGATCTGTCTATTTCGTTCATCCATA
GTTGCCTGACTCCCCGTCGTGTAGATAACTACGATACGGGAGGGCTTACCATCTGGCCCCAGTGCTGCAA
TGATACCGCGAGACCCACGCTCACCGGCTCCAGATTTATCAGCAATAAACCAGCCAGCCGGAAGGGCCGA
GCGCAGAAGTGGTCCTGCAACTTTATCCGCCTCCATCCAGTCTATTAATTGTTGCCGGGAAGCTAGAGTA
AGTAGTTCGCCAGTTAATAGTTTGCGCAACGTTGTTGCCATTGCTACAGGCATCGTGGTGTCACGCTCGT
CGTTTGGTATGGCTTCATTCAGCTCCGGTTCCCAACGATCAAGGCGAGTTACATGATCCCCCATGTTGTG
CAAAAAAGCGGTTAGCTCCTTCGGTCCTCCGATCGTTGTCAGAAGTAAGTTGGCCGCAGTGTTATCACTC
ATGGTTATGGCAGCACTGCATAATTCTCTTACTGTCATGCCATCCGTAAGATGCTTTTCTGTGACTGGTG
AGTACTCAACCAAGTCATTCTGAGAATAGTGTATGCGGCGACCGAGTTGCTCTTGCCCGGCGTCAATACG
GGATAATACCGCGCCACATAGCAGAACTTTAAAAGTGCTCATCATTGGAAAACGTTCTTCGGGGCGAAAA
CTCTCAAGGATCTTACCGCTGTTGAGATCCAGTTCGATGTAACCCACTCGTGCACCCAACTGATCTTCAG
CATCTTTTACTTTCACCAGCGTTTCTGGGTGAGCAAAAACAGGAAGGCAAAATGCCGCAAAAAAGGGAAT
AAGGGCGACACGGAAATGTTGAATACTCATACTCTTCCTTTTTCAATATTATTGAAGCATTTATCAGGGT
TATTGTCTCATGAGCGGATACATATTTGAATGTATTTAGAAAAATAAACAAATAGGGGTTCCGCGCACAT
TTCCCCGAAAAGTGCCACCTGACGTCCTCGGCGCGCCGACGTCTAAGAAACCATTATTATCATGACATTA
ACCTATAAAAATAGGCGTATCACGAGGCCCTTTCGTCTCGCGCGTTTCGGTGATGACGGTGAAAACCTCT
GACACATGCAGCTCCCGGAGACGGTCACAGCTTGTCTGTAAGCGGATGCCGGGAGCAGACAAGCCCGTCA
GGGCGCGTCAGCGGGTGTTGGCGGGTGTCGGGGCTGGCTTAACTATGCGGCATCAGAGCAGATTGTACTG
AGAGTGCACCATACCACCTTTTCAATTCATCATTTTTTTTTTATTCTTTTTTTTGATTTCGGTTTCCTTG
AAATTTTTTTGATTCGGTAATCTCCGAACAGAAGGAAGAACGAAGGAAGGAGCACAGACTTAGATTGGTA
TATATACGCATATTGGGTCAGCAGTACAGAACCGTCGACGAAGTTGTAAGTGGTGGATCAGATATCATCA
TTGTTGGCAGAGGACTTTTCGCCAAGGGTAGAGATCCTAATACTAAACTCACAAATTAGAGCTTCAATTT
AATTATATCAGTTATTACCCTATGCGGTGTGAAATACCGCACAGATGCGTAAGGAGAAAATACCGCATCA
GGAAATTGTAAGCGTTAATATTTTGTTAAAATTCGCGTTAAATTTTTGTTAAATCAGCTCATTTTTTAAC
CAATAGGCCGAAATCGGCAAAATCCCTTATAAATCAAAAGAATAGACCGAGATAGGGT
[37 nt withheld, positions 5659-5695]
AAAGAACGTGGACTCCAACGTCAAAGG
[49 nt withheld, positions 5723-5771]
T
[91 nt withheld, positions 5773-5863]
G
[124 nt withheld, positions 5865-5988]
CCATTCGCCATTCAGGCTGCGCAACTGTTGGGAAGGGCGATCGGTGCGGGCCTCTTCGCTATTACGCCAG
CTGGCGAAAGGGGGATGTGCTGCAAGGCGATTAAGTTGGGTAACGCCAGGGTTTTCCCAGTCACGACGTT
GTAAAACGACGGCCAGTGAATTGTAATACGACTCACTATAGGGGGCCAGCGTGGCCGTTTAAACATTTAA
ATGGCCGGCCTACGTCGTTAAGGCCGTTTCTGACAGAGTAAAATTCTTGAGGGAACTTTCACCATTATGG
GAAATGGTTCAAGGAGGTATTGACTTAAACTCCATCAAATGGTCAGGTCATTGAGTGTTTTTTATTTGTT
GTATTTTTTTTTTTTTAGAGAAAATCCTCCAATATATAAATTAGGAATCATAGTTTCATGATTTTCTGTT
ACACCTAACTTTTTGTGTGGTGCCCTCCTCCTTGTCAATATTAATGTTAAAGTGCAATTCTTTTTCCTTA
TCACGTTGAGCCATTAGTATCAATTTGCTTACCTGTATTCCTTTACATCCTCCTTTTTCTCCTTCTTGAT
AAATGTATGTAGATTGCGTATATAGTTTCGTCTACCCTATGAACATATTCCATTTTGTAATTTCGTGTCG
TTTCTATTATGAATTTCATTTATAAAGTTTATGTACAAATATCATAAAAAAAGAGAATCTTTTTAAGCAA
GGATTTTCTTAACTTCTTCGGCGACAGCATCACCGACTTCGGTGGCCACACAATTATAAGCAAAGGGGGT
ACAATCATTACACCACAACACAACACCCAGTTTAATTTCCATGAGTTCAAATCAAGAGTGGTCCCAAGAT
ATATTAAAACAATTGAATCTACGAGACTCTCGGGAAAAAAACCATGAGATTGATGCTAGATATTTCAACG
CCTTCCAGCAATTGTCTCAAAAATTGAATCAATTATCCACAACAACAAATACTCTTCTACAGGACCAATC
AAGCAATTCAGAAACTTTGACAAATCTAATAAACTCTAAAGAAATTGAAAACTTGAAACTTGAAAACACC
GAGTTGATAACTAACTTAAATAATTTAATTATCAATAATGAAAAACTAACACAAACAATCAATGCCAGAG
ATCAAACCATAAAATCATTAACCAAAATCAACGACAAATTGAATAATAAAATTGATGCATTAAATTTGGA
AATAAACGAGAAAAACAAAACTATAGAATTGATTAATGATGAAGTATTGACAAATCAAATACAATTGAAT
GTATTGAGAAGTAAACTAGAGTTGTTGGAGAGGTAAACCCAGAAAGCATTCATCGCGTTAATTAATAGAC
AACTCATTTTATAGAGTATATACAACTGTATAAGATAGTAATAAAAATATCGCACTCACGTAAACACTTA
ATCATAATATTAATTCGTATATAATTTAGCTATTTGCTTAGAGCTCGGTGTGGTCAATAAGAGCGACCTC
ATGCTATACCTGAGAAAGCAACCTGACCTACAGGAAAGAGTTACTCAAGAATAAGAATTTTCGTTTTAAA
ACCTAAGAGTCACTTTAAAATTTGTATACACTTATTTTTTTTATAACTTATTTAATAATAAAAATCATAA
ATCATAAGAAATTCGCGCGGCAGCTTATTTACTCAGGATCCTTACTATTTGTATAGTTCATCCATGCCAT
GTGTAATCCCAGCAGCTGTTACAAACTCAAGAAGGACCATGTGGTCTCTCTTTTCGTTGGGATCTTTCGA
AAGGGCAGATTGTGTGGACAGGTAATGGTTGTCTGGTAAAAGGACAGGGCCATCGCCAATTGGAGTATTT
TGTTGATAATGGTCTGCTAGTTGAACGCTTCCATCTTCAATGTTGTGTCTAATTTTGAAGTTAACTTTGA
TTCCATTCTTTTGTTTGTCTGCCATGATGTATACATTGTGTGAGTTATAGTTGTATTCCAATTTGTGTCC
AAGAATGTTTCCATCTTCTTTAAAATCAATACCTTTTAACTCGATTCTATTAACAAGGGTATCACCTTCA
AACTTGACTTCAGCACGTGTCTTGTAGTTCCCGTCATCTTTGAAAAATATAGTTCTTTCCTGTACATAAC
CTTCGGGCATGGCACTCTTGAAAAAGTCATGCCGTTTCATATGATCTGGGTATCTTGAAAAGCATTGAAC
ACCATAAGTGAAAGTAGTGACAAGTGTTGGCCATGGAACAGGTAGTTTTCCAGTAGTGCAAATAAATTTA
AGGGTAAGTTTTCCGTATGTTGCATCACCTTCACCCTCTCCACTGACAGAAAATTTGTGCCCATTAACAT
CACCATCTAATTCAACAAGAATTGGGACAACTCCAGTGAAAAGTTCTTCTCCTTTACTGTTAATTAACCC
GGGGATCCGACAAGCCATTGATGACCTACTTTGAACATCTCTTCTTAAATCATTCATTGATCTACTATAT
CGATGGCCCATCGTGTAGTCGTGAACAACCGGATAATTTGGATCCTCAGGAAAAGTTCTCTGACCAGCAG
CATCATCTTCCGCTGATTCCTCTATTGATTCCGGAACAAGGTTGTTATCTATACTCCCATATGCCACCCA
ATAACTATTTCTTCCATTATCAGTAAATCTTAGCCCATGCTTTAGTCTTTCCATAGTCGCACCGGATTGT
TGTCTAGTGCTTAATAGATCCATGGCTTCAGGATCGAAGTTCCTATAATTATAGTACAAGGGACCAGCAA
ACAAAGTCTGTTTAAAATCCCATATTAGATCACCGCAACCAAGAAAATCTTTCAAAGCGTAAATGAATTT
CATCCTGGCCCCATAAGGTATGCTAAATGCTGTGTATTTGTTCCAAGGGAAAGCTACTGCATGCAAGATG
GCGAAAGGCACCATCTCTATACACAGGAGCCCATTCTTGTACACATATCCAGAGGTTCGATCTTGGTTTC
CCGTACCCAACTTTCCAGTAACCACTAGACCCTGGATTATGATGCTCTGCCAATAAGAGGCAAAAATAAT
CAATTTGACACATAAAAATTTCAACCATGGTTTATAAGGAGTTAATTCCGGATAGAGACACTTCCAAAAT
AGTGCTAAACTATACAGTGACCAAGTCACTGAAATATTATAAAAAACGTTCAAAAATATTTCGAATTTGG
GTAGCTTCCATGCACTGCATATCAATGTACCAAAACAATAAAATGGTTTGAACCAAACATACTGTAATAT
GCCTTTTTTGACAAAAAGAAAATCAAAAGGATCAGATAAGTCTATCGGTTTGCAAATTTTACCTATTAGC
GGTATCGGATGTCTTGTGGGGGCGTGATTTAAGCTTAAAACAGTAATGATGTTCCTCTCGCCTCCTAGTA
GTAGTGTTAAAAATGTGAAAAAAGTGTAAATAACGAATGCTTCATAAAATTCTCTGATAGGATCGACATA
AAATTGAGCTGCTTCAGGCTTAATTATGCCACTTGCGCATGACACACTAAAAATGGGCACGAGCAATAGT
ATCCGTATGGATAGTCTTTGTTCATATGGTTTACGGTAATTTAATAAGTGTCTAGTTATGGTGTAAAAAG
ATATTATGGTAGCTATAATAGATGAATACACGCATGGCCAGTACAACCACCAACAAAGTAGTTTGTTTTC
CATCTCGAGCATTTGTAATTAAAACTTAGATTAGATTGCTATGCTTTCTTTCTAATGAGCAAGAAGTAAA
AAAAGTTGTAATAGAACAAGAAAAATGAAACTGAAACTTGAGAAATTGAAGACCGTTTATTAACTTAAAT
ATCAATGGGAGGTCATCGAAAGAGAAAAAAATCAAAAAAAAAAATTTTCAAGAAAAAGAAACGTGATAAA
AATTTTTATTGCC
Features (pLannotate 1.2.2; 25 found; start..end, strand, type, name):
    425..1519    -  CDS            LEU2: LEU3_YEAST - Experimental evidence at protein level: Swiss-Prot protein existence level 1. Catalyzes the oxidation of 3-carboxy-2-hydroxy-4- methylpentanoate (3-isopropylmalate) to 3-carboxy-4-methyl-2- oxopentanoate. The product decarboxylates to 4-methyl-2 oxopentanoate. From Saccharomyces cerevisiae (strain ATCC 204508 / S288c) (Baker's yeast).
   2035..2442    -  promoter       LEU2 promoter: S. cerevisiae LEU2
   2582..2659    -  CDS            YO192_YEAST (fragment): Experimental evidence at protein level: Swiss-Prot protein existence level 1. From Saccharomyces cerevisiae (strain ATCC 204508 / S288c) (Baker's yeast).
   2730..2748    -  promoter       T3 promoter: promoter for bacteriophage T3 RNA polymerase
   2793..2809    -  protein_bind   lac operator: The lac repressor binds to the lac operator to inhibit transcription in E. coli. This inhibition can be relieved by adding lactose or isopropyl-β-D-thiogalactopyranoside (IPTG). lac repressor encoded by lacI
   2817..2847    -  promoter       lac promoter: promoter for the E. coli lac operon
   2862..2883    -  protein_bind   CAP binding site: CAP binding activates transcription in the presence of cAMP. E. coli catabolite activator protein
   2896..2988    -  CDS            lacI (fragment): lac repressor; lacI; The lac repressor binds to the lac operator to inhibit transcription in E. coli. This inhibition can be relieved by adding lactose or isopropyl-β-D-thiogalactopyranoside (IPTG).
   3171..3759    -  rep_origin     ori: high-copy-number ColE1/pMB1/pBR322/pUC origin of replication
   3930..4790    -  CDS            AmpR: β-lactamase; bla; confers resistance to ampicillin, carbenicillin, and related antibiotics
   4791..4895    -  promoter       AmpR promoter: bla
   5007..5042    +  CDS            rop (fragment): Rop protein, which maintains plasmids at low copy number; rop
   5144..5193    +  misc_feature   bom (fragment): basis of mobility region from pBR322
   5201..5333    +  promoter       URA3 promoter (fragment): S. cerevisiae URA3
   5333..5425    +  CDS            URA3 (fragment): PYRF_YEAST - Experimental evidence at protein level: Swiss-Prot protein existence level 1. From Saccharomyces cerevisiae (strain ATCC 204508 / S288c) (Baker's yeast).
   5481..5532    +  misc_feature   bom (fragment): basis of mobility region from pBR322
   5560..5988    -  rep_origin     f1 ori (sequence partly withheld): f1 bacteriophage origin of replication; arrow indicates direction of (+) strand synthesis
   5992..6149    -  CDS            lacZα (fragment): LacZα fragment of β-galactosidase; lacZ fragment
   6152..6170    +  promoter       T7 promoter: promoter for bacteriophage T7 RNA polymerase
   6209..6319    +  CDS            NFS1 (fragment): NFS1_YEAST - Also known as SPL1 From Saccharomyces cerevisiae (strain ATCC 204508 / S288c) (Baker's yeast).
   6681..6733    -  CDS            LEU2 (fragment): 3-isopropylmalate dehydrogenase, required for leucine biosynthesis; S. cerevisiae LEU2; yeast auxotrophic marker
   7449..7614    -  terminator     ADH1 terminator: S. cerevisiae ADH1; transcription terminator for the S. cerevisiae alcohol dehydrogenase 1 (ADH1) gene
   7643..8356    -  CDS            GFP: Aequoria victoria green fluorescent protein
   8378..9631    -  CDS            TM184_YEAST: Experimental evidence at protein level: Swiss-Prot protein existence level 1. From Saccharomyces cerevisiae (strain ATCC 204508 / S288c) (Baker's yeast).
   9653..209     -  promoter       TEF1 promoter (across the origin): S. cerevisiae TEF1; promoter for EF-1α
