[The description below was written by a language model from this plasmid's Addgene catalogue record and pLannotate feature annotations shown in this document.]
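Description:
BS-ZJLEU-PTEF1-HFL1-W371A I375A-GFP is a 9.85 kb yeast expression plasmid built on the BS-ZJLEU backbone, which the feature table shows to be a pBluescript-type phagemid: it carries a high-copy ColE1/pUC origin, an ampicillin resistance gene (β-lactamase) for propagation and selection in E. coli, an f1 origin, and flanking T3 and T7 promoters with remnants of the lacZα/lac promoter region. Selection in Saccharomyces cerevisiae relies on a complete LEU2 gene with its own promoter, which complements leucine auxotrophy. No yeast replication origin (2μ or CEN/ARS) is annotated. A second short LEU2 fragment and pieces of neighbouring yeast sequence (such as NFS1) are present, which would be consistent with an integrating design, but the record does not state how the plasmid is maintained in yeast. Small fragments of URA3, rop, bom and lacI appear to be cloning remnants.

The payload is a single expression cassette, assembled by Gibson cloning. The strong constitutive S. cerevisiae TEF1 promoter drives the HFL1 open reading frame (annotated by its Swiss-Prot identifier TM184_YEAST), which is fused at its C terminus to GFP and followed by the ADH1 terminator. The HFL1 coding sequence carries two alanine substitutions, W371A and I375A. The associated study concerns recruitment of Atg8 to the vacuolar membrane by Hfl1 and the turnover of vacuolar membrane proteins as cells approach stationary phase. The record does not describe the specific effect of the mutations. The construct serves to express a fluorescently tagged Hfl1 point mutant in leucine-auxotrophic yeast, allowing its localisation and function to be compared with wild-type Hfl1.
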