Addgene plasmid #207023: BS-ZJLEU-PTEF1-HFL1-W371A I375A-GFP
Purpose: Expression of Hfl1 point mutant. Uses auxotrophic marker LEU2 (Saccharomyces cerevisiae).
Depositing lab: Zhiping Xie. Depositing organization: Shanghai Jiao Tong University. Publication: Membrane recruitment of Atg8 by Hfl1 facilitates turnover of vacuolar membrane proteins in yeast cells approaching stationary phase. He CW, Cui XF, Ma SJ, Xu Q, Ran YP, Chen WZ, Mu JX, Li H, Zhu J, Gong Q, Xie Z. BMC Biol. 2021 Jun 4;19(1):117. doi: 10.1186/s12915-021-01048-7. PubMed 34088313.
Backbone
  Vector backbone: BS-ZJLEU
  Vector type: Yeast Expression
Growth in bacteria
  Bacterial resistance: Ampicillin, 100 μg/mL
  Growth temperature: 37°C
  Growth strain: DH5alpha
  Copy number: High Copy
Gene/Insert
  Gene/Insert name: HFL1
  Species: S. cerevisiae (budding yeast)
  Mutation: W371A I375A
  Promoter: pTEF1
  Tag / fusion protein: GFP (C terminal on insert)
  Cloning method: Gibson Cloning
Terms and licenses: Academic/Nonprofit Terms; Industry Terms: Not Available to Industry
How to cite: BS-ZJLEU-PTEF1-HFL1-W371A I375A-GFP was a gift from Zhiping Xie (Addgene plasmid # 207023 ; http://n2t.net/addgene:207023 ; RRID:Addgene_207023)
